Addgene plasmid #242671: pCMV-SpCas9-VRQR(+G1104K)-P2A-EGFP (LRF54)
Purpose: CMV promoter expression plasmid for human codon optimized SpCas9-VRQR(G1140K)-BPNLS(SV40)-3xFLAG-P2A-EGFP
Depositing lab: Benjamin Kleinstiver. Depositing organization: Massachusetts General Hospital. Publication: Treatment of a severe vascular disease using a bespoke CRISPR-Cas9 base editor in mice. Alves CRR, Das S, Krishnan V, Ha LL, Fox LR, Stutzman HE, Shamber CE, Kalailingam P, McCarthy S, Lino Cardenas CL, Fong CE, Imai T, Mitra S, Yun S, Wood RK, Benning FMC, Roh K, Lawton J, Kim N, Silverstein RA, Ferreira da Silva J, de la Cruz D, Richa R, Xie J, Gray-Edwards HL, Malhotra R, Chung DY, Chao LH, Tsai SQ, Maguire CA, Lindsay ME, Kleinstiver BP, Musolino PL. Nat Biomed Eng. 2025 Sep 11:10.1038/s41551-025-01499-1. doi: 10.1038/s41551-025-01499-1. PubMed 40935887.
Backbone
  Vector backbone: pCMV-T7-SpCas9-P2A-EGFP (RTW3027) (Addgene Plasmid #139987)
  Vector type: Mammalian Expression, CRISPR
Growth in bacteria
  Bacterial resistance: Ampicillin, 100 μg/mL
  Growth temperature: 37°C
  Growth strain: DH5alpha
  Copy number: High Copy
Gene/Insert
  Gene/Insert name: pCMV-SpCas9-VRQR(G1140K)-BPNLS(SV40)-3xFLAG-P2A-EGFP (alt names: LRF54; SpCas9-VRQR(+G1104K) nuclease)
  Species: Synthetic
  Mutation: VRQR + G1104K mutations in SpCas9(G1104K/D1135V/G1218R/R1335Q/T1337R)
  Promoter: CMV and T7
  Tag / fusion protein: BPNLS (N terminal on insert)
  Cloning method: Gibson Cloning
  Sequencing primers: 5′ oBK6928-CCAAGTCTCCACCCCATTGACG; 3′ oBK219-GGGAGTGGCACCTTCCAGGGTC
Terms and licenses: Academic/Nonprofit Terms; Industry Terms: Not Available to Industry
How to cite: pCMV-SpCas9-VRQR(+G1104K)-P2A-EGFP (LRF54) was a gift from Benjamin Kleinstiver (Addgene plasmid # 242671 ; http://n2t.net/addgene:242671 ; RRID:Addgene_242671)
