[The description below was written by a language model from this plasmid's Addgene catalogue record and pLannotate feature annotations shown in this document.]
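Description:
pCMV-SpCas9-VRQR(+G1104K)-P2A-EGFP (LRF54) is an 8,451-nt mammalian expression and CRISPR plasmid derived from the pCMV-T7-SpCas9-P2A-EGFP backbone. It is maintained in E. coli through a high-copy ColE1/pUC-type origin and selected with ampicillin via the β-lactamase (AmpR) gene and its own promoter. Residual backbone fragments (lac promoter/operator, CAP site, partial lacI, a bom fragment and short SV40 promoter and MCS remnants) are annotated but have no evident functional role in the design.

The payload is a single open reading frame driven by the CMV immediate early enhancer and promoter. A T7 promoter sits just upstream of the coding sequence, which in principle allows in vitro transcription with T7 RNA polymerase. The ORF encodes a human codon-optimized Streptococcus pyogenes Cas9 nuclease carrying the VRQR PAM-altering substitutions (D1135V, G1218R, R1335Q, T1337R) plus an additional G1104K change. The purpose and insert-name fields write this mutation as G1140K, whereas the plasmid name and mutation field give G1104K, so the record is internally inconsistent on this point.

Cas9 is followed by a bipartite SV40 nuclear localization signal and a 3xFLAG epitope for detection. The catalogue tag field lists the BPNLS as N-terminal, although the construct name places it after Cas9, and it is not separately annotated in the feature table. A P2A self-cleaving peptide then links Cas9 to EGFP, so transfected cells co-produce a separate green fluorescent marker for tracking or sorting. Transcription ends at a bGH polyadenylation signal. No guide RNA cassette is annotated, so a guide would have to be supplied separately. The plasmid comes from work on a bespoke Cas9 base editor for a vascular disease in mice, and it serves to test the nuclease form of this variant in mammalian cells.
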