Features (pLannotate 1.2.2; 18 found; start..end, strand, type, name):
    132..335     +  promoter       CMV promoter: human cytomegalovirus (CMV) immediate early promoter
    377..395     +  promoter       T7 promoter: promoter for bacteriophage T7 RNA polymerase
    409..2127    +  CDS            Cas9(N): N-terminal portion of Streptococcus pyogenes Cas9 (Zetsche et al., 2015)
   2014..4512    +  CDS            Cas9(C): C-terminal portion of Streptococcus pyogenes Cas9 (Zetsche et al., 2015)
   4600..4665    +  CDS            3xFLAG: three tandem FLAG® epitope tags, followed by an enterokinase cleavage site
   4741..5457    +  CDS            EGFP: EGFP is a basic (constitutively fluorescent) green fluorescent protein published in 1996, derived from Aequorea victoria. It is reported to be a rapidly-maturing weak dimer with moderate acid sensitivity.
   5512..5736    +  polyA_signal   bGH poly(A) signal: bovine growth hormone polyadenylation signal
   5740..5761    +  promoter       SV40 promoter (fragment): SV40 enhancer and early promoter
   5766..5782    +  misc_feature   MCS (fragment): pBluescript multiple cloning site
   5831..5847    -  protein_bind   lac operator: The lac repressor binds to the lac operator to inhibit transcription in E. coli. This inhibition can be relieved by adding lactose or isopropyl-β-D-thiogalactopyranoside (IPTG). lac repressor encoded by lacI
   5855..5885    -  promoter       lac promoter: promoter for the E. coli lac operon
   5900..5921    -  protein_bind   CAP binding site: CAP binding activates transcription in the presence of cAMP. E. coli catabolite activator protein
   5934..6026    -  CDS            lacI (fragment): lac repressor; lacI; The lac repressor binds to the lac operator to inhibit transcription in E. coli. This inhibition can be relieved by adding lactose or isopropyl-β-D-thiogalactopyranoside (IPTG).
   6209..6797    -  rep_origin     ori: high-copy-number ColE1/pMB1/pBR322/pUC origin of replication
   6968..7828    -  CDS            AmpR: β-lactamase; bla; confers resistance to ampicillin, carbenicillin, and related antibiotics
   7829..7933    -  promoter       AmpR promoter: bla
   8004..8048    -  misc_feature   bom (fragment): basis of mobility region from pBR322
   8203..131     +  enhancer       CMV enhancer (across the origin): human cytomegalovirus immediate early enhancer
>Addgene plasmid #242671 | pCMV-SpCas9-VRQR(+G1104K)-P2A-EGFP (LRF54) | addgene full sequence | sequence record 488983 | Addgene NGS Result
ATATGCCAAGTACGCCCCCTATTGACGTCAATGACGGTAAATGGCCCGCCTGGCATTATGCCCAGTACAT
GACCTTATGGGACTTTCCTACTTGGCAGTACATCTACGTATTAGTCATCGCTATTACCATGGTGATGCGG
TTTTGGCAGTACATCAATGGGCGTGGATAGCGGTTTGACTCACGGGGATTTCCAAGTCTCCACCCCATTG
ACGTCAATGGGAGTTTGTTTTGGCACCAAAATCAACGGGACTTTCCAAAATGTCGTAACAACTCCGCCCC
ATTGACGCAAATGGGCGGTAGGCGTGTACGGTGGGAGGTCTATATAAGCAGAGCTGGTTTAGTGAACCGT
CAGATCCGCTAGAGATCCGCGGCCGCTAATACGACTCACTATAGGGAGAGCCGCCACCATGGACAAGAAG
TACAGCATCGGCCTGGACATCGGCACCAACTCTGTGGGCTGGGCCGTGATCACCGACGAGTACAAGGTGC
CCAGCAAGAAATTCAAGGTGCTGGGCAACACCGACCGGCACAGCATCAAGAAGAACCTGATCGGAGCCCT
GCTGTTCGACAGCGGCGAAACAGCCGAGGCCACCCGGCTGAAGAGAACCGCCAGAAGAAGATACACCAGA
CGGAAGAACCGGATCTGCTATCTGCAAGAGATCTTCAGCAACGAGATGGCCAAGGTGGACGACAGCTTCT
TCCACAGACTGGAAGAGTCCTTCCTGGTGGAAGAGGATAAGAAGCACGAGCGGCACCCCATCTTCGGCAA
CATCGTGGACGAGGTGGCCTACCACGAGAAGTACCCCACCATCTACCACCTGAGAAAGAAACTGGTGGAC
AGCACCGACAAGGCCGACCTGCGGCTGATCTATCTGGCCCTGGCCCACATGATCAAGTTCCGGGGCCACT
TCCTGATCGAGGGCGACCTGAACCCCGACAACAGCGACGTGGACAAGCTGTTCATCCAGCTGGTGCAGAC
CTACAACCAGCTGTTCGAGGAAAACCCCATCAACGCCAGCGGCGTGGACGCCAAGGCCATCCTGTCTGCC
AGACTGAGCAAGAGCAGACGGCTGGAAAATCTGATCGCCCAGCTGCCCGGCGAGAAGAAGAATGGCCTGT
TCGGAAACCTGATTGCCCTGAGCCTGGGCCTGACCCCCAACTTCAAGAGCAACTTCGACCTGGCCGAGGA
TGCCAAACTGCAGCTGAGCAAGGACACCTACGACGACGACCTGGACAACCTGCTGGCCCAGATCGGCGAC
CAGTACGCCGACCTGTTTCTGGCCGCCAAGAACCTGTCCGACGCCATCCTGCTGAGCGACATCCTGAGAG
TGAACACCGAGATCACCAAGGCCCCCCTGAGCGCCTCTATGATCAAGAGATACGACGAGCACCACCAGGA
CCTGACCCTGCTGAAAGCTCTCGTGCGGCAGCAGCTGCCTGAGAAGTACAAAGAGATTTTCTTCGACCAG
AGCAAGAACGGCTACGCCGGCTACATTGACGGCGGAGCCAGCCAGGAAGAGTTCTACAAGTTCATCAAGC
CCATCCTGGAAAAGATGGACGGCACCGAGGAACTGCTCGTGAAGCTGAACAGAGAGGACCTGCTGCGGAA
GCAGCGGACCTTCGACAACGGCAGCATCCCCCACCAGATCCACCTGGGAGAGCTGCACGCCATTCTGCGG
CGGCAGGAAGATTTTTACCCATTCCTGAAGGACAACCGGGAAAAGATCGAGAAGATCCTGACCTTCCGCA
TCCCCTACTACGTGGGCCCTCTGGCCAGGGGAAACAGCAGATTCGCCTGGATGACCAGAAAGAGCGAGGA
AACCATCACCCCCTGGAACTTCGAGGAAGTGGTGGACAAGGGCGCTTCCGCCCAGAGCTTCATCGAGCGG
ATGACCAACTTCGATAAGAACCTGCCCAACGAGAAGGTGCTGCCCAAGCACAGCCTGCTGTACGAGTACT
TCACCGTGTATAACGAGCTGACCAAAGTGAAATACGTGACCGAGGGAATGAGAAAGCCCGCCTTCCTGAG
CGGCGAGCAGAAAAAGGCCATCGTGGACCTGCTGTTCAAGACCAACCGGAAAGTGACCGTGAAGCAGCTG
AAAGAGGACTACTTCAAGAAAATCGAGTGCTTCGACTCCGTGGAAATCTCCGGCGTGGAAGATCGGTTCA
ACGCCTCCCTGGGCACATACCACGATCTGCTGAAAATTATCAAGGACAAGGACTTCCTGGACAATGAGGA
AAACGAGGACATTCTGGAAGATATCGTGCTGACCCTGACACTGTTTGAGGACAGAGAGATGATCGAGGAA
CGGCTGAAAACCTATGCCCACCTGTTCGACGACAAAGTGATGAAGCAGCTGAAGCGGCGGAGATACACCG
GCTGGGGCAGGCTGAGCCGGAAGCTGATCAACGGCATCCGGGACAAGCAGTCCGGCAAGACAATCCTGGA
TTTCCTGAAGTCCGACGGCTTCGCCAACAGAAACTTCATGCAGCTGATCCACGACGACAGCCTGACCTTT
AAAGAGGACATCCAGAAAGCCCAGGTGTCCGGCCAGGGCGATAGCCTGCACGAGCACATTGCCAATCTGG
CCGGCAGCCCCGCCATTAAGAAGGGCATCCTGCAGACAGTGAAGGTGGTGGACGAGCTCGTGAAAGTGAT
GGGCCGGCACAAGCCCGAGAACATCGTGATCGAAATGGCCAGAGAGAACCAGACCACCCAGAAGGGACAG
AAGAACAGCCGCGAGAGAATGAAGCGGATCGAAGAGGGCATCAAAGAGCTGGGCAGCCAGATCCTGAAAG
AACACCCCGTGGAAAACACCCAGCTGCAGAACGAGAAGCTGTACCTGTACTACCTGCAGAATGGGCGGGA
TATGTACGTGGACCAGGAACTGGACATCAACCGGCTGTCCGACTACGATGTGGACCATATCGTGCCTCAG
AGCTTTCTGAAGGACGACTCCATCGACAACAAGGTGCTGACCAGAAGCGACAAGAACCGGGGCAAGAGCG
ACAACGTGCCCTCCGAAGAGGTCGTGAAGAAGATGAAGAACTACTGGCGGCAGCTGCTGAACGCCAAGCT
GATTACCCAGAGAAAGTTCGACAATCTGACCAAGGCCGAGAGAGGCGGCCTGAGCGAACTGGATAAGGCC
GGCTTCATCAAGAGACAGCTGGTGGAAACCCGGCAGATCACAAAGCACGTGGCACAGATCCTGGACTCCC
GGATGAACACTAAGTACGACGAGAATGACAAGCTGATCCGGGAAGTGAAAGTGATCACCCTGAAGTCCAA
GCTGGTGTCCGATTTCCGGAAGGATTTCCAGTTTTACAAAGTGCGCGAGATCAACAACTACCACCACGCC
CACGACGCCTACCTGAACGCCGTCGTGGGAACCGCCCTGATCAAAAAGTACCCTAAGCTGGAAAGCGAGT
TCGTGTACGGCGACTACAAGGTGTACGACGTGCGGAAGATGATCGCCAAGAGCGAGCAGGAAATCGGCAA
GGCTACCGCCAAGTACTTCTTCTACAGCAACATCATGAACTTTTTCAAGACCGAGATTACCCTGGCCAAC
GGCGAGATCCGGAAGCGGCCTCTGATCGAGACAAACGGCGAAACCGGGGAGATCGTGTGGGATAAGGGCC
GGGATTTTGCCACCGTGCGGAAAGTGCTGAGCATGCCCCAAGTGAATATCGTGAAAAAGACCGAGGTGCA
GACAGGCAAGTTCAGCAAAGAGTCTATCCTGCCCAAGAGGAACAGCGATAAGCTGATCGCCAGAAAGAAG
GACTGGGACCCTAAGAAGTACGGCGGCTTCGTGAGCCCCACCGTGGCCTATTCTGTGCTGGTGGTGGCCA
AAGTGGAAAAGGGCAAGTCCAAGAAACTGAAGAGTGTGAAAGAGCTGCTGGGGATCACCATCATGGAAAG
AAGCAGCTTCGAGAAGAATCCCATCGACTTTCTGGAAGCCAAGGGCTACAAAGAAGTGAAAAAGGACCTG
ATCATCAAGCTGCCTAAGTACTCCCTGTTCGAGCTGGAAAACGGCCGGAAGAGAATGCTGGCCTCTGCCA
GAGAACTGCAGAAGGGAAACGAACTGGCCCTGCCCTCCAAATATGTGAACTTCCTGTACCTGGCCAGCCA
CTATGAGAAGCTGAAGGGCTCCCCCGAGGATAATGAGCAGAAACAGCTGTTTGTGGAACAGCACAAGCAC
TACCTGGACGAGATCATCGAGCAGATCAGCGAGTTCTCCAAGAGAGTGATCCTGGCCGACGCTAATCTGG
ACAAAGTGCTGTCCGCCTACAACAAGCACCGGGATAAGCCCATCAGAGAGCAGGCCGAGAATATCATCCA
CCTGTTTACCCTGACCAATCTGGGAGCCCCTGCCGCCTTCAAGTACTTTGACACCACCATCGACCGGAAG
CAGTACAGAAGCACCAAAGAGGTGCTGGACGCCACCCTGATCCACCAGAGCATCACCGGCCTGTACGAGA
CACGGATCGACCTGTCTCAGCTGGGAGGCGACGGATCCGGCGGAGGCGGAAGCGGGAAAAGAACCGCCGA
CGGCAGCGAATTCGAGCCCAAGAAGAAGAGGAAAGTCTCGAGCGGAGGCGACTACAAAGACCATGACGGT
GATTATAAAGATCATGACATCGATTACAAGGATGACGATGACAAGGGAGGCGGTGGAAGCGGCGCAACAA
ACTTCTCTCTGCTGAAACAAGCCGGAGATGTCGAAGAGAATCCTGGACCGATGGTGAGCAAGGGCGAGGA
GCTGTTCACCGGGGTGGTGCCCATCCTGGTCGAGCTGGACGGCGACGTAAACGGCCACAAGTTCAGCGTG
TCCGGCGAGGGCGAGGGCGATGCCACCTACGGCAAGCTGACCCTGAAGTTCATCTGCACCACCGGCAAGC
TGCCCGTGCCCTGGCCCACCCTCGTGACCACCCTGACCTACGGCGTGCAGTGCTTCAGCCGCTACCCCGA
CCACATGAAGCAGCACGACTTCTTCAAGTCCGCCATGCCCGAAGGCTACGTCCAGGAGCGCACCATCTTC
TTCAAGGACGACGGCAACTACAAGACCCGCGCCGAGGTGAAGTTCGAGGGCGACACCCTGGTGAACCGCA
TCGAGCTGAAGGGCATCGACTTCAAGGAGGACGGCAACATCCTGGGGCACAAGCTGGAGTACAACTACAA
CAGCCACAACGTCTATATCATGGCCGACAAGCAGAAGAACGGCATCAAGGTGAACTTCAAGATCCGCCAC
AACATCGAGGACGGCAGCGTGCAGCTCGCCGACCACTACCAGCAGAACACCCCCATCGGCGACGGCCCCG
TGCTGCTGCCCGACAACCACTACCTGAGCACCCAGTCCGCCCTGAGCAAAGACCCCAACGAGAAGCGCGA
TCACATGGTCCTGCTGGAGTTCGTGACCGCCGCCGGGATCACTCTCGGCATGGACGAGCTGTACAAGTGA
CCGGTCATCATCACCATCACCATTGAGTTTAAACCCGCTGATCAGCCTCGACTGTGCCTTCTAGTTGCCA
GCCATCTGTTGTTTGCCCCTCCCCCGTGCCTTCCTTGACCCTGGAAGGTGCCACTCCCACTGTCCTTTCC
TAATAAAATGAGGAAATTGCATCGCATTGTCTGAGTAGGTGTCATTCTATTCTGGGGGGTGGGGTGGGGC
AGGACAGCAAGGGGGAGGATTGGGAAGACAATAGCAGGCATGCTGGGGATGCGGTGGGCTCTATGGCTTC
TGAGGCGGAAAGAACCAGCTGGGGCTCGATACCGTCGACCTCTAGCTAGAGCTTGGCGTAATCATGGTCA
TAGCTGTTTCCTGTGTGAAATTGTTATCCGCTCACAATTCCACACAACATACGAGCCGGAAGCATAAAGT
GTAAAGCCTAGGGTGCCTAATGAGTGAGCTAACTCACATTAATTGCGTTGCGCTCACTGCCCGCTTTCCA
GTCGGGAAACCTGTCGTGCCAGCTGCATTAATGAATCGGCCAACGCGCGGGGAGAGGCGGTTTGCGTATT
GGGCGCTCTTCCGCTTCCTCGCTCACTGACTCGCTGCGCTCGGTCGTTCGGCTGCGGCGAGCGGTATCAG
CTCACTCAAAGGCGGTAATACGGTTATCCACAGAATCAGGGGATAACGCAGGAAAGAACATGTGAGCAAA
AGGCCAGCAAAAGGCCAGGAACCGTAAAAAGGCCGCGTTGCTGGCGTTTTTCCATAGGCTCCGCCCCCCT
GACGAGCATCACAAAAATCGACGCTCAAGTCAGAGGTGGCGAAACCCGACAGGACTATAAAGATACCAGG
CGTTTCCCCCTGGAAGCTCCCTCGTGCGCTCTCCTGTTCCGACCCTGCCGCTTACCGGATACCTGTCCGC
CTTTCTCCCTTCGGGAAGCGTGGCGCTTTCTCATAGCTCACGCTGTAGGTATCTCAGTTCGGTGTAGGTC
GTTCGCTCCAAGCTGGGCTGTGTGCACGAACCCCCCGTTCAGCCCGACCGCTGCGCCTTATCCGGTAACT
ATCGTCTTGAGTCCAACCCGGTAAGACACGACTTATCGCCACTGGCAGCAGCCACTGGTAACAGGATTAG
CAGAGCGAGGTATGTAGGCGGTGCTACAGAGTTCTTGAAGTGGTGGCCTAACTACGGCTACACTAGAAGA
ACAGTATTTGGTATCTGCGCTCTGCTGAAGCCAGTTACCTTCGGAAAAAGAGTTGGTAGCTCTTGATCCG
GCAAACAAACCACCGCTGGTAGCGGTGGTTTTTTTGTTTGCAAGCAGCAGATTACGCGCAGAAAAAAAGG
ATCTCAAGAAGATCCTTTGATCTTTTCTACGGGGTCTGACGCTCAGTGGAACGAAAACTCACGTTAAGGG
ATTTTGGTCATGAGATTATCAAAAAGGATCTTCACCTAGATCCTTTTAAATTAAAAATGAAGTTTTAAAT
CAATCTAAAGTATATATGAGTAAACTTGGTCTGACAGTTACCAATGCTTAATCAGTGAGGCACCTATCTC
AGCGATCTGTCTATTTCGTTCATCCATAGTTGCCTGACTCCCCGTCGTGTAGATAACTACGATACGGGAG
GGCTTACCATCTGGCCCCAGTGCTGCAATGATACCGCGAGACCCACGCTCACCGGCTCCAGATTTATCAG
CAATAAACCAGCCAGCCGGAAGGGCCGAGCGCAGAAGTGGTCCTGCAACTTTATCCGCCTCCATCCAGTC
TATTAATTGTTGCCGGGAAGCTAGAGTAAGTAGTTCGCCAGTTAATAGTTTGCGCAACGTTGTTGCCATT
GCTACAGGCATCGTGGTGTCACGCTCGTCGTTTGGTATGGCTTCATTCAGCTCCGGTTCCCAACGATCAA
GGCGAGTTACATGATCCCCCATGTTGTGCAAAAAAGCGGTTAGCTCCTTCGGTCCTCCGATCGTTGTCAG
AAGTAAGTTGGCCGCAGTGTTATCACTCATGGTTATGGCAGCACTGCATAATTCTCTTACTGTCATGCCA
TCCGTAAGATGCTTTTCTGTGACTGGTGAGTACTCAACCAAGTCATTCTGAGAATAGTGTATGCGGCGAC
CGAGTTGCTCTTGCCCGGCGTCAATACGGGATAATACCGCGCCACATAGCAGAACTTTAAAAGTGCTCAT
CATTGGAAAACGTTCTTCGGGGCGAAAACTCTCAAGGATCTTACCGCTGTTGAGATCCAGTTCGATGTAA
CCCACTCGTGCACCCAACTGATCTTCAGCATCTTTTACTTTCACCAGCGTTTCTGGGTGAGCAAAAACAG
GAAGGCAAAATGCCGCAAAAAAGGGAATAAGGGCGACACGGAAATGTTGAATACTCATACTCTTCCTTTT
TCAATATTATTGAAGCATTTATCAGGGTTATTGTCTCATGAGCGGATACATATTTGAATGTATTTAGAAA
AATAAACAAATAGGGGTTCCGCGCACATTTCCCCGAAAAGTGCCACCTGACGTCGACGGATCGGGAGATC
GATCTCCCGATCCCCTAGGGTCGACTCTCAGTACAATCTGCTCTGATGCCGCATAGTTAAGCCAGTATCT
GCTCCCTGCTTGTGTGTTGGAGGTCGCTGAGTAGTGCGCGAGCAAAATTTAAGCTACAACAAGGCAAGGC
TTGACCGACAATTGCATGAAGAATCTGCTTAGGGTTAGGCGTTTTGCGCTGCTTCGCGATGTACGGGCCA
GATATACGCGTTGACATTGATTATTGACTAGTTATTAATAGTAATCAATTACGGGGTCATTAGTTCATAG
CCCATATATGGAGTTCCGCGTTACATAACTTACGGTAAATGGCCCGCCTGGCTGACCGCCCAACGACCCC
CGCCCATTGACGTCAATAATGACGTATGTTCCCATAGTAACGCCAATAGGGACTTTCCATTGACGTCAAT
GGGTGGAGTATTTACGGTAAACTGCCCACTTGGCAGTACATCAAGTGTATC
